Addgene plasmid #101439: pDONR221-FOXE1
Purpose: Donor Vector containing FOXE1 transcription factor, part of the Human TFome Collection
Depositing lab: George Church. Depositing organization: Harvard Medical School. Publication: A comprehensive library of human transcription factors for cell fate engineering. Ng AHM, Khoshakhlagh P, Rojo Arias JE, Pasquini G, Wang K, Swiersy A, Shipman SL, Appleton E, Kiaee K, Kohman RE, Vernet A, Dysart M, Leeper K, Saylor W, Huang JY, Graveline A, Taipale J, Hill DE, Vidal M, Melero-Martin JM, Busskamp V, Church GM. Nat Biotechnol. 2021 Apr;39(4):510-519. doi: 10.1038/s41587-020-0742-6. Epub 2020 Nov 30. PubMed 33257861.
Backbone
  Vector backbone: pDONR221
  Backbone manufacturer: Invitrogen
  Vector type: Gateway shuttling vector
Growth in bacteria
  Bacterial resistance: Kanamycin, 50 μg/mL
  Growth temperature: 37°C
  Growth strain: DH5alpha
  Copy number: High Copy
Gene/Insert
  Gene/Insert name: FOXE1 (alt name: O00358 (Uniprot ID))
  Species: H. sapiens (human)
  Mutation: Last nucleotide of stop codon removed to allow for Gateway C-terminal fusions
  Entrez Gene: FOXE1 (a.k.a. FKHL15, FOXE2, HFKH4, HFKL5, NMTC4, TITF2, TTF-2, TTF2)
  Cloning method: Gateway Cloning
  Sequencing primers: 5′ M13F(-21); 3′ M13R
Terms and licenses: Academic/Nonprofit Terms; Industry Terms: Not Available to Industry
Depositor comments: Harvard generated by gene synthesis
How to cite: pDONR221-FOXE1 was a gift from George Church (Addgene plasmid # 101439 ; http://n2t.net/addgene:101439 ; RRID:Addgene_101439)
