[The description below was written by a language model from this plasmid's Addgene catalogue record and pLannotate feature annotations shown in this document.]
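Description:
pDONR221-FOXE1 is a Gateway entry clone built on the Invitrogen pDONR221 backbone, carrying the human transcription factor FOXE1 (also known as TTF2 or TITF2) as part of the Human TFome Collection. It is a bacterial shuttling plasmid of about 3.7 kb rather than an expression vector. It replicates at high copy in E. coli from a ColE1/pUC-type origin and is selected with kanamycin through an aminoglycoside phosphotransferase gene. The remaining backbone annotations are standard pDONR features: rrnB T1 and T2 terminators upstream of the cloning site that shield the insert from read-through transcription, a T7 promoter downstream of attL2 facing back toward the insert, and short lacI and lacZα fragments that are vector remnants rather than functional genes. No eukaryotic promoter, tag or reporter is annotated.

The FOXE1 open reading frame, which the depositor generated by gene synthesis, spans roughly 1.1 kb and is flanked by attL1 and attL2 sites. These sites allow an LR Clonase reaction to move the coding sequence directionally and in frame into any attR-containing destination vector. The last nucleotide of the stop codon has been removed, so the ORF stays open through attL2 and can be joined to C-terminal tags or fusion partners supplied by the destination vector. FOXE1 is a forkhead-family transcriptional activator implicated in thyroid gland morphogenesis and palate formation. Within the TFome library, this clone is a source of the gene for building expression constructs, such as those used in transcription factor overexpression screens for cell fate engineering.
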