Features (pLannotate 1.2.2; 10 found; start..end, strand, type, name):
      1..1119    +  CDS            FOXE1: FOXE1_HUMAN - Also known as FKHL15, FOXE2, TITF2, TTF2. Experimental evidence at protein level: Swiss-Prot protein existence level 1. Transcription factor that binds consensus sites on a variety of gene promoters and activate their transcription. Involved in proper palate formation, most probably through the expression of MSX1 and TGFB3 genes which are direct targets of this transcription factor. Also implicated in thyroid gland morphogenesis. May indirectly play a role in cell growth and migration through the regulation of WNT5A expression. From Homo sapiens (Human).
   1121..1220    -  protein_bind   attL2: mutant version of attL; recombination site for the Gateway® LR reaction LR Clonase™
   1238..1256    -  promoter       T7 promoter: promoter for bacteriophage T7 RNA polymerase
   1390..2199    +  CDS            KanR: aminoglycoside phosphotransferase; aph(3')-Ia; confers resistance to kanamycin in bacteria or G418 (Geneticin®) in eukaryotes
   2346..2934    +  rep_origin     ori: high-copy-number ColE1/pMB1/pBR322/pUC origin of replication
   3117..3209    +  CDS            lacI (fragment): lac repressor; lacI; The lac repressor binds to the lac operator to inhibit transcription in E. coli. This inhibition can be relieved by adding lactose or isopropyl-β-D-thiogalactopyranoside (IPTG).
   3264..3291    -  terminator     rrnB T2 terminator: transcription terminator T2 from the E. coli rrnB gene
   3423..3466    +  terminator     rrnB T1 terminator: Escherichia coli rrnB; transcription terminator T1 from the E. coli rrnB gene
   3513..3549    -  CDS            lacZα (fragment): LacZα fragment of β-galactosidase; lacZ fragment
   3565..3664    +  protein_bind   attL1: mutant version of attL; recombination site for the Gateway® LR reaction LR Clonase™
>Addgene plasmid #101439 | pDONR221-FOXE1 | depositor full sequence | sequence record 191339 | Full Sequence
ATGACCGCCGAGAGCGGACCACCTCCTCCTCAGCCTGAAGTGCTGGCTACAGTGAAAGAAGAAAGAGGAG
AAACAGCCGCCGGAGCCGGCGTTCCTGGAGAGGCTACAGGCAGAGGCGCTGGCGGCAGGAGAAGAAAAAG
ACCACTTCAGAGAGGCAAGCCTCCCTACAGCTACATCGCCCTGATCGCCATGGCCATCGCCCACGCCCCC
GAGAGAAGACTGACACTGGGCGGCATCTACAAGTTCATCACCGAGAGATTCCCCTTCTACAGGGACAACC
CCAAGAAGTGGCAGAACAGCATCAGACACAACCTGACCCTGAATGACTGCTTCCTCAAGATCCCCCGGGA
GGCTGGCCGGCCTGGCAAGGGCAATTACTGGGCCCTGGACCCCAATGCCGAGGACATGTTTGAGTCTGGC
AGCTTCCTGAGAAGAAGGAAGAGATTCAAGAGAAGCGACCTGAGCACATACCCTGCCTACATGCATGACG
CAGCTGCTGCAGCTGCCGCTGCTGCCGCAGCAGCAGCCGCTGCGGCTATATTTCCAGGAGCTGTTCCTGC
AGCTAGACCTCCTTATCCTGGAGCTGTGTATGCCGGCTACGCTCCCCCTTCTCTGGCTGCTCCACCTCCC
GTGTACTATCCTGCTGCCAGCCCAGGACCTTGCAGAGTGTTCGGCTTGGTGCCTGAAAGACCTCTGAGCC
CTGAACTCGGCCCCGCTCCTTCTGGGCCTGGAGGATCTTGTGCTTTTGCCTCAGCCGGCGCTCCTGCTAC
AACAACAGGATATCAGCCTGCTGGCTGTACAGGAGCTAGGCCTGCTAACCCTAGCGCCTATGCCGCCGCT
TACGCCGGACCTGATGGAGCATATCCTCAGGGAGCTGGATCTGCTATTTTTGCGGCCGCTGGCAGACTGG
CTGGACCTGCTTCTCCTCCCGCTGGAGGCTCTAGCGGAGGAGTGGAGACAACCGTGGATTTCTACGGAAG
AACAAGCCCTGGCCAGTTTGGAGCTCTGGGCGCCTGTTATAATCCAGGAGGACAGCTGGGCGGAGCCTCT
GCTGGAGCTTACCATGCCAGACACGCTGCCGCCTACCCTGGCGGAATTGACAGATTCGTGAGCGCCATGT
ACCCAGCTTTCTTGTACAAAGTTGGCATTATAAGAAAGCATTGCTTATCAATTTGTTGCAACGAACAGGT
CACTATCAGTCAAAATAAAATCATTATTTGCCATCCAGCTGATATCCCCTATAGTGAGTCGTATTACATG
GTCATAGCTGTTTCCTGGCAGCTCTGGCCCGTGTCTCAAAATCTCTGATGTTACATTGCACAAGATAAAA
ATATATCATCATGAACAATAAAACTGTCTGCTTACATAAACAGTAATACAAGGGGTGTTATGAGCCATAT
TCAACGGGAAACGTCGAGGCCGCGATTAAATTCCAACATGGATGCTGATTTATATGGGTATAAATGGGCT
CGCGATAATGTCGGGCAATCAGGTGCGACAATCTATCGCTTGTATGGGAAGCCCGATGCGCCAGAGTTGT
TTCTGAAACATGGCAAAGGTAGCGTTGCCAATGATGTTACAGATGAGATGGTCAGACTAAACTGGCTGAC
GGAATTTATGCCTCTTCCGACCATCAAGCATTTTATCCGTACTCCTGATGATGCATGGTTACTCACCACT
GCGATCCCCGGAAAAACAGCATTCCAGGTATTAGAAGAATATCCTGATTCAGGTGAAAATATTGTTGATG
CGCTGGCAGTGTTCCTGCGCCGGTTGCATTCGATTCCTGTTTGTAATTGTCCTTTTAACAGCGATCGCGT
ATTTCGTCTCGCTCAGGCGCAATCACGAATGAATAACGGTTTGGTTGATGCGAGTGATTTTGATGACGAG
CGTAATGGCTGGCCTGTTGAACAAGTCTGGAAAGAAATGCATAAACTTTTGCCATTCTCACCGGATTCAG
TCGTCACTCATGGTGATTTCTCACTTGATAACCTTATTTTTGACGAGGGGAAATTAATAGGTTGTATTGA
TGTTGGACGAGTCGGAATCGCAGACCGATACCAGGATCTTGCCATCCTATGGAACTGCCTCGGTGAGTTT
TCTCCTTCATTACAGAAACGGCTTTTTCAAAAATATGGTATTGATAATCCTGATATGAATAAATTGCAGT
TTCATTTGATGCTCGATGAGTTTTTCTAATCAGAATTGGTTAATTGGTTGTAACACTGGCAGAGCATTAC
GCTGACTTGACGGGACGGCGCAAGCTCATGACCAAAATCCCTTAACGTGAGTTACGCGTCGTTCCACTGA
GCGTCAGACCCCGTAGAAAAGATCAAAGGATCTTCTTGAGATCCTTTTTTTCTGCGCGTAATCTGCTGCT
TGCAAACAAAAAAACCACCGCTACCAGCGGTGGTTTGTTTGCCGGATCAAGAGCTACCAACTCTTTTTCC
GAAGGTAACTGGCTTCAGCAGAGCGCAGATACCAAATACTGTTCTTCTAGTGTAGCCGTAGTTAGGCCAC
CACTTCAAGAACTCTGTAGCACCGCCTACATACCTCGCTCTGCTAATCCTGTTACCAGTGGCTGCTGCCA
GTGGCGATAAGTCGTGTCTTACCGGGTTGGACTCAAGACGATAGTTACCGGATAAGGCGCAGCGGTCGGG
CTGAACGGGGGGTTCGTGCACACAGCCCAGCTTGGAGCGAACGACCTACACCGAACTGAGATACCTACAG
CGTGAGCTATGAGAAAGCGCCACGCTTCCCGAAGGGAGAAAGGCGGACAGGTATCCGGTAAGCGGCAGGG
TCGGAACAGGAGAGCGCACGAGGGAGCTTCCAGGGGGAAACGCCTGGTATCTTTATAGTCCTGTCGGGTT
TCGCCACCTCTGACTTGAGCGTCGATTTTTGTGATGCTCGTCAGGGGGGCGGAGCCTATGGAAAAACGCC
AGCAACGCGGCCTTTTTACGGTTCCTGGCCTTTTGCTGGCCTTTTGCTCACATGTTCTTTCCTGCGTTAT
CCCCTGATTCTGTGGATAACCGTATTACCGCCTTTGAGTGAGCTGATACCGCTCGCCGCAGCCGAACGAC
CGAGCGCAGCGAGTCAGTGAGCGAGGAAGCGGAAGAGCGCCCAATACGCAAACCGCCTCTCCCCGCGCGT
TGGCCGATTCATTAATGCAGCTGGCACGACAGGTTTCCCGACTGGAAAGCGGGCAGTGAGCGCAACGCAA
TTAATACGCGTACCGCTAGCCAGGAAGAGTTTGTAGAAACGCAAAAAGGCCATCCGTCAGGATGGCCTTC
TGCTTAGTTTGATGCCTGGCAGTTTATGGCGGGCGTCCTGCCCGCCACCCTCCGGGCCGTTGCTTCACAA
CGTTCAAATCCGCTCCCGGCGGATTTGTCCTACTCAGGAGAGCGTTCACCGACAAACAACAGATAAAACG
AAAGGCCCAGTCTTCCGACTGAGCCTTTCGTTTTATTTGATGCCTGGCAGTTCCCTACTCTCGCGTTAAC
GCTAGCATGGATGTTTTCCCAGTCACGACGTTGTAAAACGACGGCCAGTCTTAAGCTCGGGCCCCAAATA
ATGATTTTATTTTGACTGATAGTGACCTGTTCGTTGCAACAAATTGATGAGCAATGCTTTTTTATAATGC
CAACTTTGTACAAAAAAGCAGGCTTA
