>Addgene plasmid #101439 | pDONR221-FOXE1 | depositor partial sequence | sequence record 191340 | insert
ATGACCGCCGAGAGCGGACCACCTCCTCCTCAGCCTGAAGTGCTGGCTACAGTGAAAGAAGAAAGAGGAG
AAACAGCCGCCGGAGCCGGCGTTCCTGGAGAGGCTACAGGCAGAGGCGCTGGCGGCAGGAGAAGAAAAAG
ACCACTTCAGAGAGGCAAGCCTCCCTACAGCTACATCGCCCTGATCGCCATGGCCATCGCCCACGCCCCC
GAGAGAAGACTGACACTGGGCGGCATCTACAAGTTCATCACCGAGAGATTCCCCTTCTACAGGGACAACC
CCAAGAAGTGGCAGAACAGCATCAGACACAACCTGACCCTGAATGACTGCTTCCTCAAGATCCCCCGGGA
GGCTGGCCGGCCTGGCAAGGGCAATTACTGGGCCCTGGACCCCAATGCCGAGGACATGTTTGAGTCTGGC
AGCTTCCTGAGAAGAAGGAAGAGATTCAAGAGAAGCGACCTGAGCACATACCCTGCCTACATGCATGACG
CAGCTGCTGCAGCTGCCGCTGCTGCCGCAGCAGCAGCCGCTGCGGCTATATTTCCAGGAGCTGTTCCTGC
AGCTAGACCTCCTTATCCTGGAGCTGTGTATGCCGGCTACGCTCCCCCTTCTCTGGCTGCTCCACCTCCC
GTGTACTATCCTGCTGCCAGCCCAGGACCTTGCAGAGTGTTCGGCTTGGTGCCTGAAAGACCTCTGAGCC
CTGAACTCGGCCCCGCTCCTTCTGGGCCTGGAGGATCTTGTGCTTTTGCCTCAGCCGGCGCTCCTGCTAC
AACAACAGGATATCAGCCTGCTGGCTGTACAGGAGCTAGGCCTGCTAACCCTAGCGCCTATGCCGCCGCT
TACGCCGGACCTGATGGAGCATATCCTCAGGGAGCTGGATCTGCTATTTTTGCGGCCGCTGGCAGACTGG
CTGGACCTGCTTCTCCTCCCGCTGGAGGCTCTAGCGGAGGAGTGGAGACAACCGTGGATTTCTACGGAAG
AACAAGCCCTGGCCAGTTTGGAGCTCTGGGCGCCTGTTATAATCCAGGAGGACAGCTGGGCGGAGCCTCT
GCTGGAGCTTACCATGCCAGACACGCTGCCGCCTACCCTGGCGGAATTGACAGATTCGTGAGCGCCATG
